>Addgene plasmid #62877 | pJW4.27 | depositor full sequence | sequence record 104089 | pJW4.27 sequence 8615 bps
CCGACACCATCGAATGGTGCAAAACCTTTCGCGGTATGGCATGATAGCGCCCGGAAGAGAGTCAATTCAG
GGTGGTGAATGTGAAACCAGTAACGTTATACGATGTCGCAGAGTATGCCGGTGTCTCTTATCAGACCGTT
TCCCGCGTGGTGAACCAGGCCAGCCACGTTTCTGCGAAAACGCGGGAAAAAGTGGAAGCGGCGATGGCGG
AGCTGAATTACATTCCCAACCGCGTGGCACAACAACTGGCGGGCAAACAGTCGTTGCTGATTGGCGTTGC
CACCTCCAGTCTGGCCCTGCACGCGCCGTCGCAAATTGTCGCGGCGATTAAATCTCGCGCCGATCAACTG
GGTGCCAGCGTGGTGGTGTCGATGGTAGAACGAAGCGGCGTCGAAGCCTGTAAAGCGGCGGTGCACAATC
TTCTCGCGCAACGCGTCAGTGGGCTGATCATTAACTATCCGCTGGATGACCAGGATGCCATTGCTGTGGA
AGCTGCCTGCACTAATGTTCCGGCGTTATTTCTTGATGTCTCTGACCAGACACCCATCAACAGTATTATT
TTCTCCCATGAAGACGGTACGCGACTGGGCGTGGAGCATCTGGTCGCATTGGGTCACCAGCAAATCGCGC
TGTTAGCGGGCCCATTAAGTTCTGTCTCGGCGCGTCTGCGTCTGGCTGGCTGGCATAAATATCTCACTCG
CAATCAAATTCAGCCGATAGCGGAACGGGAAGGCGACTGGAGTGCCATGTCCGGTTTTCAACAAACCATG
CAAATGCTGAATGAGGGCATCGTTCCCACTGCGATGCTGGTTGCCAACGATCAGATGGCGCTGGGCGCAA
TGCGCGCCATTACCGAGTCCGGGCTGCGCGTTGGTGCGGATATCTCGGTAGTGGGATACGACGATACCGA
AGACAGCTCATGTTATATCCCGCCGTTAACCACCATCAAACAGGATTTTCGCCTGCTGGGGCAAACCAGC
GTGGACCGCTTGCTGCAACTCTCTCAGGGCCAGGCGGTGAAGGGCAATCAGCTGTTGCCCGTCTCACTGG
TGAAAAGAAAAACCACCCTGGCGCCCAATACGCAAACCGCCTCTCCCCGCGCGTTGGCCGATTCATTAAT
GCAGCTGGCACGACAGGTTTCCCGACTGGAAAGCGGGCAGTGAGCGCAACGCAATTAATGTAAGTTAGCT
CACTCATTAGGCACAATTCTCATGTTTGACAGCTTATCATCGACTGCACGGTGCACCAATGCTTCTGGCG
TCAGGCAGCCATCGGAAGCTGTGGTATGGCTGTGCAGGTCGTAAATCACTGCATAATTCGTGTCGCTCAA
GGCGCACTCCCGTTCTGGATAATGTTTTTTGCGCCGACATCATAACGGTTCTGGCAAATATTCTGAAATG
AGCTGTTGACAATTAATCATCGGCTCGTATAATGTGTGGAATTGTGAGCGGATAACAATTTCACACAGGA
AACAGCCAGTCCGTTTAGGTGTTTTCACGAGCACTTCACCAACAAGGACCATAGCATATGAAAATCGAAG
AAGGTAAACTGGTAATCTGGATTAACGGCGATAAAGGCTATAACGGTCTCGCTGAAGTCGGTAAGAAATT
CGAGAAAGATACCGGAATTAAAGTCACCGTTGAGCATCCGGATAAACTGGAAGAGAAATTCCCACAGGTT
GCGGCAACTGGCGATGGCCCTGACATTATCTTCTGGGCACACGACCGCTTTGGTGGCTACGCTCAATCTG
GCCTGTTGGCTGAAATCACCCCGGACAAAGCGTTCCAGGACAAGCTGTATCCGTTTACCTGGGATGCCGT
ACGTTACAACGGCAAGCTGATTGCTTACCCGATCGCTGTTGAAGCGTTATCGCTGATTTATAACAAAGAT
CTGCTGCCGAACCCGCCAAAAACCTGGGAAGAGATCCCGGCGCTGGATAAAGAACTGAAAGCGAAAGGTA
AGAGCGCGCTGATGTTCAACCTGCAAGAACCGTACTTCACCTGGCCGCTGATTGCTGCTGACGGGGGTTA
TGCGTTCAAGTATGAAAACGGCAAGTACGACATTAAAGACGTGGGCGTGGATAACGCTGGCGCGAAAGCG
GGTCTGACCTTCCTGGTTGACCTGATTAAAAACAAACACATGAATGCAGACACCGATTACTCCATCGCAG
AAGCTGCCTTTAATAAAGGCGAAACAGCGATGACCATCAACGGCCCGTGGGCATGGTCCAACATCGACAC
CAGCAAAGTGAATTATGGTGTAACGGTACTGCCGACCTTCAAGGGTCAACCATCCAAACCGTTCGTTGGC
GTGCTGAGCGCAGGTATTAACGCCGCCAGTCCGAACAAAGAGCTGGCAAAAGAGTTCCTCGAAAACTATC
TGCTGACTGATGAAGGTCTGGAAGCGGTTAATAAAGACAAACCGCTGGGTGCCGTAGCGCTGAAGTCTTA
CGAGGAAGAGTTGGCGAAAGATCCACGTATTGCCGCCACTATGGAAAACGCCCAGAAAGGTGAAATCATG
CCGAACATCCCGCAGATGTCCGCTTTCTGGTATGCCGTGCGTACTGCGGTGATCAACGCCGCCAGCGGTC
GTCAGACTGTCGATGAAGCCCTGAAAGACGCGCAGACTAATTCGAGCTCGAACAACAACAACAATAACAA
TAACAACAACCTCGGGATCGAGGGAAGGATCACAAGTTTGTACAAAAAAGCAGGCTTAATGGATAATCGT
GGTCATTTTTCTTCAAATGGGAATTTCCCACCGCAAGGATATCACCGACGTGAGCAGTCCCAAGAAGGAA
TGAGAATCGGGAATCATCACGGACCGTTTTCTTCGGGCAACATGCGTAGTATTGGAGGCTCAGCTCAAAA
CCAGCAGCAACGTCATTGGACAAACATGCTCAATGGCTCAAATAATGTTGAGAATTCTTGGGTGTGCTTC
TCTGGAAACACGTCTCTTGCCGATGATCCAAATGTTCTCTCCAATTTCTCTGCGTTGGCACAACAAAGAG
TTAACCATTTTGATACAATTGTGCAGGAAAGGGACAATAGGAATGCGAGTTTCCTGAATGGTTCAGCAGT
TGGAAATAACCTGAACACTTCGTTTAGCGTTTTTGGCAACTTGCGAGGAGGAGACCAAGATCATCGAGTT
CTTTCCGATCACACTGGAATTTACACTGGTTTGGGATCCACTGGACAAAACGCTGTTGGAACCGGGATAA
GACTGGCCGCTGATGTCGCGAACGGCAATTTCTTGGAGCAGAGAGCACCTACTGCCATGGGACACAACCA
AAGCTATTCTGCACTGAACCAGTCATTAGCACCAACACTCCTTGACCAATACAATCAGGCACTCCTCGAC
CAATACAATCAGTCTTCACAAATGGCTCAAGGACGAGGATATCCGGCTCCAAATATAGCTTACGGTCTTC
AAAATGCCGGTTTTCCAGCTCCACAAATAGCTCATCGGCCGAATACTCAAAATGCAGATCCTCAAGCGAT
GAATATGAATAACCGTTTAAGAGATCATACCTTCCAGATGCCACATACAAACGCTCAAGTTCCAATGAGT
TCTCTGCCAGGTCTATTTAATTTATCCATGAATCACGGCTCCGGGAATCAACAGTTCCAAATGAATCAAA
GCTCATCAGGCCCTGCACCTCAGTTGCCTAATCTGTCGGAAAGCTTCCAGATGGCGCAAGGGAGCTCTCA
AGTTACAATGAGTTCCAGACCAGCTCACTCCAACACTTCTATGAATCACAGCTCGAGGAACCAATACAAC
CACGTGGATCAACGCCCATCACGCCCTGCACCCCATTTGCCAACTCTGACAAAGGAAGAGGAAGCTTTCT
TGGAGACTCCAGATTTTGAACAATTTGGAAGACAATTGTACAACTACTTGCTTCCGGGAATCCTTCCAAA
TGGTGCTGCAGACACTTTCAGTGACGCTCCCAAGCATCAGTTGCTGAAGCTGGCAAAAACACTGAAGCCG
ATGCTCTACGACTACTGGCGGAAGACGATGCAAATGCAGAATCGTGGAGCCAACATCAACATTATTCAGT
GGATTATTGATTTCAACGCCAAGTTTGCTGCTCTCAACAGTTCAGTTGCCAAAGCCTCAAACTCATCGGA
TGTTCTCAATCAAACTCTTCCAACTGCGGCTGAGGTTTCGGATGTTGCCAGAGAGGATGCTTCGACTTCA
CAGCCATCCAAAAGCCGATCCATGTACATTCGTCCCGCTGCCAGTCTTGATAATACCTTGGAGACACTTG
ATGAGAATTTGGATTCTTCACAAAGTCATGCCGGGCCAGTTCCAGCAGCTTCAACTAAGCCCAAAACACC
ATCCTTTGAGAAGATGATTAGATACAGTGGCATCAAAAAGCGAAGCACAATGGACATGGATAATTTTGTT
CGTATGCTTGATGAAAAGATCAACTTTGCGCCTGAGCCAAGCACTTCAAGTGATATTGCCAGCTCTGTGA
AAGGCTACATGTCTCAATCCTTCCTCCACCAACAAGATGACGAAGCTCCTGATTGCACCAAGAATGTTCA
TTCTGAAAGTGATTTGAAACAAGCTGAGCCACAAGAATCGGACAAGCAAAGTGACAAGGAATTGCCAAGC
AATGAATGAGACCCAGCTTTCTTGTACAAAGTGGTGATATTTCAGAATTCGGATCCTCTAGAGTCGACCT
GCAGGCAAGCTTGGCACTGGCCGTCGTTTTACAACGTCGTGACTGGGAAAACCCTGGCGTTACCCAACTT
AATCGCCTTGCAGCACATCCCCCTTTCGCCAGCTGGCGTAATAGCGAAGAGGCCCGCACCGATCGCCCTT
CCCAACAGTTGCGCAGCCTGAATGGCGAATGGCAGCTTGGCTGTTTTGGCGGATGAGATAAGATTTTCAG
CCTGATACAGATTAAATCAGAACGCAGAAGCGGTCTGATAAAACAGAATTTGCCTGGCGGCAGTAGCGCG
GTGGTCCCACCTGACCCCATGCCGAACTCAGAAGTGAAACGCCGTAGCGCCGATGGTAGTGTGGGGTCTC
CCCATGCGAGAGTAGGGAACTGCCAGGCATCAAATAAAACGAAAGGCTCAGTCGAAAGACTGGGCCTTTC
GTTTTATCTGTTGTTTGTCGGTGAACGCTCTCCTGAGTAGGACAAATCCGCCGGGAGCGGATTTGAACGT
TGCGAAGCAACGGCCCGGAGGGTGGCGGGCAGGACGCCCGCCATAAACTGCCAGGCATCAAATTAAGCAG
AAGGCCATCCTGACGGATGGCCTTTTTGCGTTTCTACAAACTCTTTTGTTTATTTTTCTAAATACATTCA
AATATGTATCCGCTCATGAGACAATAACCCTGATAAATGCTTCAATAATATTGAAAAAGGAAGAGTATGA
GTATTCAACATTTCCGTGTCGCCCTTATTCCCTTTTTTGCGGCATTTTGCCTTCCTGTTTTTGCTCACCC
AGAAACGCTGGTGAAAGTAAAAGATGCTGAAGATCAGTTGGGTGCACGAGTGGGTTACATCGAACTGGAT
CTCAACAGCGGTAAGATCCTTGAGAGTTTTCGCCCCGAAGAACGTTTCCCAATGATGAGCACTTTTAAAG
TTCTGCTATGTGGCGCGGTATTATCCCGTGTTGACGCCGGGCAAGAGCAACTCGGTCGCCGCATACACTA
TTCTCAGAATGACTTGGTTGAGTACTCACCAGTCACAGAAAAGCATCTTACGGATGGCATGACAGTAAGA
GAATTATGCAGTGCTGCCATAACCATGAGTGATAACACTGCGGCCAACTTACTTCTGACAACGATCGGAG
GACCGAAGGAGCTAACCGCTTTTTTGCACAACATGGGGGATCATGTAACTCGCCTTGATCGTTGGGAACC
GGAGCTGAATGAAGCCATACCAAACGACGAGCGTGACACCACGATGCCTGTAGCAATGGCAACAACGTTG
CGCAAACTATTAACTGGCGAACTACTTACTCTAGCTTCCCGGCAACAATTAATAGACTGGATGGAGGCGG
ATAAAGTTGCAGGACCACTTCTGCGCTCGGCCCTTCCGGCTGGCTGGTTTATTGCTGATAAATCTGGAGC
CGGTGAGCGTGGGTCTCGCGGTATCATTGCAGCACTGGGGCCAGATGGTAAGCCCTCCCGTATCGTAGTT
ATCTACACGACGGGGAGTCAGGCAACTATGGATGAACGAAATAGACAGATCGCTGAGATAGGTGCCTCAC
TGATTAAGCATTGGTAACTGTCAGACCAAGTTTACTCATATATACTTTAGATTGATT
[38 nt withheld, positions 6288-6325]
A
[37 nt withheld, positions 6327-6363]
ATTTTGTTAAAATTCGCGTTAAATTTTTGTTAAATCAGCTCATTTTTTAACCAATAGGCCGAAATCGGCA
AAATCCCTTATAAATCAAAAGAATAGACCGAGATAGGGT
[37 nt withheld, positions 6473-6509]
AAAGAACGTGGACTCCAACGTCAAAGG
[141 nt withheld, positions 6537-6677]
G
[125 nt withheld, positions 6679-6803]
AAAGGATCTAGGTGAAGATCCTTTTTGATAATCTCATGACCAAAATCCCTTAACGTGAGTTTTCGTTCCA
CTGAGCGTCAGACCCCGTAGAAAAGATCAAAGGATCTTCTTGAGATCCTTTTTTTCTGCGCGTAATCTGC
TGCTTGCAAACAAAAAAACCACCGCTACCAGCGGTGGTTTGTTTGCCGGATCAAGAGCTACCAACTCTTT
TTCCGAAGGTAACTGGCTTCAGCAGAGCGCAGATACCAAATACTGTCCTTCTAGTGTAGCCGTAGTTAGG
CCACCACTTCAAGAACTCTGTAGCACCGCCTACATACCTCGCTCTGCTAATCCTGTTACCAGTGGCTGCT
GCCAGTGGCGATAAGTCGTGTCTTACCGGGTTGGACTCAAGACGATAGTTACCGGATAAGGCGCAGCGGT
CGGGCTGAACGGGGGGTTCGTGCACACAGCCCAGCTTGGAGCGAACGACCTACACCGAACTGAGATACCT
ACAGCGTGAGCTATGAGAAAGCGCCACGCTTCCCGAAGGGAGAAAGGCGGACAGGTATCCGGTAAGCGGC
AGGGTCGGAACAGGAGAGCGCACGAGGGAGCTTCCAGGGGGAAACGCCTGGTATCTTTATAGTCCTGTCG
GGTTTCGCCACCTCTGACTTGAGCGTCGATTTTTGTGATGCTCGTCAGGGGGGCGGAGCCTATGGAAAAA
CGCCAGCAACGCGGCCTTTTTACGGTTCCTGGCCTTTTGCTGGCCTTTTGCTCACATGTTCTTTCCTGCG
TTATCCCCTGATTCTGTGGATAACCGTATTACCGCCTTTGAGTGAGCTGATACCGCTCGCCGCAGCCGAA
CGACCGAGCGCAGCGAGTCAGTGAGCGAGGAAGCGGAAGAGCGCCTGATGCGGTATTTTCTCCTTACGCA
TCTGTGCGGTATTTCACACCGCATATATGGTGCACTCTCAGTACAATCTGCTCTGATGCCGCATAGTTAA
GCCAGTATACACTCCGCTATCGCTACGTGACTGGGTCATGGCTGCGCCCCGACACCCGCCAACACCCGCT
GACGCGCCCTGACGGGCTTGTCTGCTCCCGGCATCCGCTTACAGACAAGCTGTGACCGTCTCCGGGAGCT
GCATGTGTCAGAGGTTTTCACCGTCATCACCGAAACGCGCGAGGCAGCTGCGGTAAAGCTCATCAGCGTG
GTCGTGCAGCGATTCACAGATGTCTGCCTGTTCATCCGCGTCCAGCTCGTTGAGTTTCTCCAGAAGCGTT
AATGTCTGGCTTCTGATAAAGCGGGCCATGTTAAGGGCGGTTTTTTCCTGTTTGGTCACTGATGCCTCCG
TGTAAGGGGGATTTCTGTTCATGGGGGTAATGATACCGATGAAACGAGAGAGGATGCTCACGATACGGGT
TACTGATGATGAACATGCCCGGTTACTGGAACGTTGTGAGGGTAAACAACTGGCGGTATGGATGCGGCGG
GACCAGAGAAAAATCACTCAGGGTCAATGCCAGCGCTTCGTTAATACAGATGTAGGTGTTCCACAGGGTA
GCCAGCAGCATCCTGCGATGCAGATCCGGAACATAATGGTGCAGGGCGCTGACTTCCGCGTTTCCAGACT
TTACGAAACACGGAAACCGAAGACCATTCATGTTGTTGCTCAGGTCGCAGACGTTTTGCAGCAGCAGTCG
CTTCACGTTCGCTCGCGTATCGGTGATTCATTCTGCTAACCAGTAAGGCAACCCCGCCAGCCTAGCCGGG
TCCTCAACGACAGGAGCACGATCATGCGCACCCGTGGCCAGGACCCAACGCTGCCCGAAATT
Features (pLannotate 1.2.2; 21 found; start..end, strand, type, name):
      3..80      +  promoter       lacIq promoter: lacI (mutant); In the lacIq allele, a single base change in the promoter boosts expression of the lacI gene about 10-fold.
     81..1163    +  CDS            lacI: lac repressor; lacI; The lac repressor binds to the lac operator to inhibit transcription in E. coli. This inhibition can be relieved by adding lactose or isopropyl-β-D-thiogalactopyranoside (IPTG).
   1176..1197    +  protein_bind   CAP binding site: CAP binding activates transcription in the presence of cAMP. E. coli catabolite activator protein
   1216..1233    +  promoter       tet promoter (fragment): E. coli promoter for tetracycline efflux protein gene
   1406..1434    +  promoter       tac promoter: strong E. coli promoter; hybrid between the trp and lac UV5 promoters
   1442..1458    +  protein_bind   lac operator: The lac repressor binds to the lac operator to inhibit transcription in E. coli. This inhibition can be relieved by adding lactose or isopropyl-β-D-thiogalactopyranoside (IPTG). lac repressor encoded by lacI
   1528..2628    +  CDS            MBP: maltose binding protein from E. coli; malE (mutated); This version of the gene does not encode a signal sequence, so MBP will remain in the cytosol.
   2692..2716    +  protein_bind   attB1: mutant version of attB; recombination site for the Gateway® BP reaction BP Clonase™
   4631..4655    -  protein_bind   attB2: mutant version of attB; recombination site for the Gateway® BP reaction BP Clonase™
   4671..4697    +  misc_feature   MCS (fragment): pUC18/19 multiple cloning site
   4705..4859    +  CDS            lacZα (fragment): LacZα fragment of β-galactosidase; lacZ fragment
   4952..5067    +  ncRNA          5S rRNA: Accession: RF00001 - 5S ribosomal RNA
   5071..5157    +  terminator     rrnB T1 terminator: Escherichia coli rrnB; transcription terminator T1 from the E. coli rrnB gene
   5249..5276    +  terminator     rrnB T2 terminator: transcription terminator T2 from the E. coli rrnB gene
   5295..5386    +  promoter       AmpR promoter: bla
   5387..6247    +  CDS            AmpR: β-lactamase; bla; confers resistance to ampicillin, carbenicillin, and related antibiotics
   6289..6802    -  rep_origin     M13 ori (sequence partly withheld): M13 bacteriophage origin of replication; arrow indicates direction of (+) strand synthesis
   6913..7501    +  rep_origin     ori: high-copy-number ColE1/pMB1/pBR322/pUC origin of replication
   7687..7829    -  misc_feature   bom: basis of mobility region from pBR322
   7931..8122    -  CDS            rop: Rop protein, which maintains plasmids at low copy number; rop
   8139..8519    +  CDS            YPB1_ECOLX: Protein predicted: Swiss-Prot protein existence level 4. From Escherichia coli.
