[The description below was written by a language model from this plasmid's Addgene catalogue record and pLannotate feature annotations shown in this document.]
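Description:
pJW4.27 is a bacterial expression plasmid built on a Gateway-compatible version of pMAL-c2X, designed to produce the C. elegans protein MEG-1 carrying an S574A substitution as an N-terminal maltose-binding protein (MBP) fusion in E. coli. The full depositor sequence is 8,615 nt. The plasmid is maintained through a ColE1/pMB1-type origin accompanied by the pBR322 bom region and the rop gene, which moderates copy number. Selection is by ampicillin through the bla (AmpR) cassette. An M13 phage origin is also present, allowing single-stranded DNA production with helper phage.

Expression is driven by the hybrid tac promoter under control of a downstream lac operator. The plasmid supplies its own lac repressor from lacI transcribed by the up-mutated lacIq promoter, so transcription is held off until IPTG is added. The MBP coding sequence lacks a signal peptide, so the fusion remains in the cytosol. Downstream of MBP, the MEG-1 S574A insert (about 1.9 kb) sits between attB1 and attB2 sites, the scars of Gateway recombination into the destination vector. Remnants of the pMAL polylinker and a lacZα fragment follow the insert, and transcription is terminated by the rrnB T1 and T2 terminators.

MBP typically improves solubility and permits affinity purification on amylose resin. Replacing serine 574 with alanine removes a potential phosphorylation site. Given the associated work on phosphorylation of serine-rich, intrinsically disordered RNA granule proteins, the construct is suited to producing recombinant non-phosphorylatable MEG-1 for in vitro biochemical studies, though the record does not specify particular assays.
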