Addgene plasmid #62877: pJW4.27
Purpose: Bacterial expression of MBP-MEG-1 S574A
Depositing lab: Geraldine Seydoux. Depositing organization: Johns Hopkins University and School of Medicine. Publication: Regulation of RNA granule dynamics by phosphorylation of serine-rich, intrinsically disordered proteins in C. elegans. Wang JT, Smith J, Chen BC, Schmidt H, Rasoloson D, Paix A, Lambrus BG, Calidas D, Betzig E, Seydoux G. Elife. 2014 Dec 23;4. doi: 10.7554/eLife.04591. PubMed 25535836.
Backbone
  Vector backbone: pMAL-c2X Gateway compatible destination vector
  Backbone size w/o insert (bp): 8356
  Vector type: Bacterial Expression
Growth in bacteria
  Bacterial resistance: Ampicillin, 100 μg/mL
  Growth temperature: 37°C
  Growth strain: DH5alpha
  Copy number: Unknown
Gene/Insert
  Gene/Insert name: MBP-MEG-1 S574A
  Species: C. elegans (nematode)
  Insert size (bp): 1913
  Mutation: S574A
  Tag / fusion protein: MBP (N terminal on backbone)
  Cloning method: Gateway Cloning
  Sequencing primers: 5′ MBP-F
Terms and licenses: Academic/Nonprofit Terms; Industry Terms: Not Available to Industry
How to cite: pJW4.27 was a gift from Geraldine Seydoux (Addgene plasmid # 62877 ; http://n2t.net/addgene:62877 ; RRID:Addgene_62877)
