>Addgene plasmid #62877 | pJW4.27 | addgene partial sequence | sequence record 107392 | MBP-F 5'-GATGAAGCCCTGAAAGACGCGCAG-3'
GAACAACAACAACAATAACAATAACAACAACCTCGGGATCGAGGGAAGGATCACAAGTTTGTACAAAAAA
GCAGGCTTAATGGATAATCGTGGTCATTTTTCTTCAAATGGGAATTTCCCACCGCAAGGATATCACCGAC
GTGAGCAGTCCCAAGAAGGAATGAGAATCGGGAATCATCACGGACCGTTTTCTTCGGGCAACATGCGTAG
TATTGGAGGCTCAGCTCAAAACCAGCAGCAACGTCATTGGACAAACATGCTCAATGGCTCAAATAATGTT
GAGAATTCTTGGGTGTGCTTCTCTGGAAACACGTCTCTTGCCGATGATCCAAATGTTCTCTCCAATTTCT
CTGCGTTGGCACAACAAAGAGTTAACCATTTTGATACAATTGTGCAGGAAAGGGACAATAGGAATGCGAG
TTTCCTGAATGGTTCAGCAGTTGGAAATAACCTGAACACTTCGTTTAGCGTTTTTGGCAACTTGCGAGGA
GGAGACCAAGATCATCGAGTTCTTTCCGATCACACTGGAATTTACACTGGTTTGGGATCCACTGGACAAA
ACGCTGTTGGAACCGGGATAAGACTGGCCGCTGATGTCGCGAACGGCAATTTCTTGGAGCAGAGAGCACC
TACTGCCATGGGACACAACCAAAGCTATTCTGCACTGAACCAGTCATTAGCACCAACACTCCTTGACCAA
TACAATCAGGCACTCCTCGACCAATACAATCAGTCTTCACAAATGGCTCAAGGACGAGGATATCCGGCTC
CAAATATAGCTTACGGTCTTCAAAATGCCGGTTTTCCAGCTCCACAAATAGCTCATCGGCCGAATACTCA
AAATGCAGATCCTCAAGCGATGAATATGAATAACCGTTTAAGAGATCATACCTTCCAGATGCCACATACA
AACGCTCAAGTTCCAATGAGTTCTCTGCCAGGTCTATTTAATTTATCCATGAATCACGGCTCCGGGAATC
AACAGTTCCAAATGAATCAAAGCTCATCAGGCCCTGCACCTCAGTTGCCT
