>Addgene plasmid #62877 | pJW4.27 | addgene partial sequence | sequence record 107396 | M13pUC-Fwd 5'-CCCAGTCACGACGTTGTAAAACG-3'
GCCTGCAGGTCGACTCTAGAGGATCCGAATTCTGAAATATCACCACTTTGTACAAGAAAGCTGGGTCTCA
TTCATTGCTTGGCAATTCCTTGTCACTTTGCTTGTCCGATTCTTGTGGCTCAGCTTGTTTCAAATCACTT
TCAGAATGAACATTCTTGGTGCAATCAGGAGCTTCGTCATCTTGTTGGTGGAGGAAGGATTGAGACATGT
AGCCTTTCACAGAGCTGGCAATATCACTTGAAGTGCTTGGCTCAGGCGCAAAGTTGATCTTTTCATCAAG
CATACGAACAAAATTATCCATGTCCATTGTGCTTCGCTTTTTGATGCCACTGTATCTAATCATCTTCTCA
AAGGATGGTGTTTTGGGCTTAGTTGAAGCTGCTGGAACTGGCCCGGCATGACTTTGTGAAGAATCCAAAT
TCTCATCAAGTGTCTCCAAGGTATTATCAAGACTGGCAGCGGGACGAATGTACATGGATCGGCTTTTGGA
TGGCTGTGAAGTCGAAGCATCCTCTCTGGCAACATCCGAAACCTCAGCCGCAGTTGGAAGAGTTTGATTG
AGAACATCCGATGAGTTTGAGGCTTTGGCAACTGAACTGTTGAGAGCAGCAAACTTGGCGTTGAAATCAA
TAATCCACTGAATAATGTTGATGTTGGCTCCACGATTCTGCATTTGCATCGTCTTCCGCCAGTAGTCGTA
GAGCATCGGCTTCAGTGTTTTTGCCAGCTTCAGCAACTGATGCTTGGGAGCGTCACTGAAAGTGTCTGCA
GCACCATTTGGAAGGATTCCCGGAAGCAAGTAGTTGTACAATTGTCTTCCAAATTGTTCAAAATCTGGAG
TCTCCAAGAAAGCTTCCTCTTCCTTTGTCAGAGTTGGCAAATGGGGTGCAGGGCGTGATGGGCGTTGATC
CACGTGGTTGTATTGGTTCCTCGAGCTGTGATTCATAGAAGTGTTGGAGTGAGCTGGTCTGGAACTCATT
GTAACTTGAGAGCTCCCTTGCGCCATCTGGAA
